Addgene plasmid #42774: TAL3311
Depositing lab: Keith Joung. Depositing organization: Massachusetts General Hospital. Publication: Targeted gene disruption in somatic zebrafish cells using engineered TALENs. Sander JD, Cade L, Khayter C, Reyon D, Peterson RT, Joung JK, Yeh JR. Nat Biotechnol. 2011 Aug 5;29(8):697-8. doi: 10.1038/nbt.1934. PubMed 21822241.
Backbone
  Vector backbone: JDS70
  Backbone manufacturer: Addgene plasmid #32285
  Backbone size w/o insert (bp): 6447
  Vector type: Mammalian Expression ; T7
Growth in bacteria
  Bacterial resistance: Ampicillin, 100 μg/mL
  Growth temperature: 37°C
  Growth strain: XL1 Blue
  Copy number: High Copy
Gene/Insert
  Gene/Insert name: ZebrafishCommunity-mchr1a-right (alt name: mchr1a)
  Species: D. rerio (zebrafish)
  Insert size (bp): 1640
  Entrez Gene: mchr1a (a.k.a. gpr24a)
  Promoter: CMV
  Tag / fusion protein: 3X Flag (N terminal on backbone); WT FOKI (C terminal on backbone)
  Cloning method: Restriction Enzyme; 5′ cloning site N/A (destroyed during cloning); 3′ cloning site N/A (destroyed during cloning)
  Sequencing primers: 5′ CMV-F; 3′ BGH-rev
Terms and licenses: Academic/Nonprofit Terms; Industry Terms: Not Available to Industry
Depositor comments: Target binding site: TGAAGGATGTAATATGGA It is strongly recommended that users perform a diagnostic digest to verify this plasmid prior to use. For example, a double digest of the plasmid with BamHI and KpnI should result in two bands at 2.3kb and 5.8kb.
How to cite: TAL3311 was a gift from Keith Joung (Addgene plasmid # 42774 ; http://n2t.net/addgene:42774 ; RRID:Addgene_42774)
