[The description below was written by a language model from this plasmid's Addgene catalogue record.]
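Description:
TAL3311 is a TALEN expression plasmid built on the JDS70 backbone, a mammalian expression vector of about 6.4 kb that also carries a T7 promoter. It is maintained in E. coli as a high-copy plasmid under ampicillin selection. The record does not include a feature table, so the origin of replication and polyadenylation signal are not explicitly listed, although the use of a BGH reverse sequencing primer suggests a BGH terminator downstream of the coding region.

The insert is a roughly 1.6 kb engineered TAL effector repeat array, named ZebrafishCommunity-mchr1a-right. It is designed to recognise a DNA site in the zebrafish mchr1a gene (also known as gpr24a), so the insert is a synthetic DNA-binding domain directed at that locus, not the mchr1a coding sequence itself. The array was cloned by restriction enzyme methods that destroyed the flanking sites, placing it in frame with elements supplied by the backbone: an N-terminal 3X FLAG tag for detection and a C-terminal wild-type FokI nuclease domain. Expression is driven by the CMV promoter in mammalian cells, while the T7 promoter would allow in vitro transcription of mRNA, the usual route for delivery into zebrafish embryos.

Because FokI cleaves only as a dimer, this "right" monomer is meant to be used with a matching "left" TALEN that binds the opposite half-site. Together they introduce a double-strand break at mchr1a, whose error-prone repair yields indel mutations. This fits the associated work on targeted gene disruption in zebrafish somatic cells.
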