>Addgene plasmid #42774 | TAL3311 | depositor partial sequence | sequence record 57894 | TAL3311 sequence 2430 bps
TCTAGAGCTAGCACCATGGACTACAAAGACCATGACGGTGATTATAAAGATCATGACATCGATTACAAGG
ATGACGATGACAAGATGGCCCCCAAGAAGAAGAGGAAGGTGGGCATTCACCGCGGGGTACCTATGGTGGA
CTTGAGGACACTCGGTTATTCGCAACAGCAACAGGAGAAAATCAAGCCTAAGGTCAGGAGCACCGTCGCG
CAACACCACGAGGCGCTTGTGGGGCATGGCTTCACTCATGCGCATATTGTCGCGCTTTCACAGCACCCTG
CGGCGCTTGGGACGGTGGCTGTCAAATACCAAGATATGATTGCGGCCCTGCCCGAAGCCACGCACGAGGC
AATTGTAGGGGTCGGTAAACAGTGGTCGGGAGCGCGAGCACTTGAGGCGCTGCTGACTGTGGCGGGTGAG
CTTAGGGGGCCTCCGCTCCAGCTCGACACCGGGCAGCTGCTGAAGATCGCGAAGAGAGGGGGAGTAACAG
CGGTAGAGGCAGTGCACGCCTGGCGCAATGCGCTCACCGGGGCCCCCTTGAACCTGACCCCAGACCAGGT
AGTCGCAATCGCGAACAATAATGGGGGAAAGCAAGCCCTGGAAACCGTGCAAAGGTTGTTGCCGGTCCTT
TGTCAAGACCACGGCCTTACACCGGAGCAAGTCGTGGCCATTGCAAGCAACATCGGTGGCAAACAGGCTC
TTGAGACGGTTCAGAGACTTCTCCCAGTTCTCTGTCAAGCCCACGGGCTGACTCCCGATCAAGTTGTAGC
GATTGCGTCGAACATTGGAGGGAAACAAGCATTGGAGACTGTCCAACGGCTCCTTCCCGTGTTGTGTCAA
GCCCACGGTTTGACGCCTGCACAAGTGGTCGCCATCGCCAACAACAACGGCGGTAAGCAGGCGCTGGAAA
CAGTACAGCGCCTGCTGCCTGTACTGTGCCAGGATCATGGACTGACCCCAGACCAGGTAGTCGCAATCGC
GAACAATAATGGGGGAAAGCAAGCCCTGGAAACCGTGCAAAGGTTGTTGCCGGTCCTTTGTCAAGACCAC
GGCCTTACACCGGAGCAAGTCGTGGCCATTGCAAGCAACATCGGTGGCAAACAGGCTCTTGAGACGGTTC
AGAGACTTCTCCCAGTTCTCTGTCAAGCCCACGGGCTGACTCCCGATCAAGTTGTAGCGATTGCGTCCAA
CGGTGGAGGGAAACAAGCATTGGAGACTGTCCAACGGCTCCTTCCCGTGTTGTGTCAAGCCCACGGTTTG
ACGCCTGCACAAGTGGTCGCCATCGCCAACAACAACGGCGGTAAGCAGGCGCTGGAAACAGTACAGCGCC
TGCTGCCTGTACTGTGCCAGGATCATGGACTGACCCCAGACCAGGTAGTCGCAATCGCGTCAAACGGAGG
GGGAAAGCAAGCCCTGGAAACCGTGCAAAGGTTGTTGCCGGTCCTTTGTCAAGACCACGGCCTTACACCG
GAGCAAGTCGTGGCCATTGCAAGCAACATCGGTGGCAAACAGGCTCTTGAGACGGTTCAGAGACTTCTCC
CAGTTCTCTGTCAAGCCCACGGGCTGACTCCCGATCAAGTTGTAGCGATTGCGTCGAACATTGGAGGGAA
ACAAGCATTGGAGACTGTCCAACGGCTCCTTCCCGTGTTGTGTCAAGCCCACGGTTTGACGCCTGCACAA
GTGGTCGCCATCGCCTCGAATGGCGGCGGTAAGCAGGCGCTGGAAACAGTACAGCGCCTGCTGCCTGTAC
TGTGCCAGGATCATGGACTGACCCCAGACCAGGTAGTCGCAATCGCGTCGAACATTGGGGGAAAGCAAGC
CCTGGAAACCGTGCAAAGGTTGTTGCCGGTCCTTTGTCAAGACCACGGCCTTACACCGGAGCAAGTCGTG
GCCATTGCAAGCAATGGGGGTGGCAAACAGGCTCTTGAGACGGTTCAGAGACTTCTCCCAGTTCTCTGTC
AAGCCCACGGGCTGACTCCCGATCAAGTTGTAGCGATTGCGAATAACAATGGAGGGAAACAAGCATTGGA
GACTGTCCAACGGCTCCTTCCCGTGTTGTGTCAAGCCCACGGTTTGACGCCTGCACAAGTGGTCGCCATC
GCCAACAACAACGGCGGTAAGCAGGCGCTGGAAACAGTACAGCGCCTGCTGCCTGTACTGTGCCAGGATC
ATGGACTGACACCCGAACAGGTGGTCGCCATTGCTTCTAACATCGGAGGACGGCCAGCCTTGGAGTCCAT
CGTAGCCCAATTGTCCAGGCCCGATCCCGCGTTGGCTGCGTTAACGAATGACCATCTGGTGGCGTTGGCA
TGTCTTGGTGGACGACCCGCGCTCGATGCAGTCAAAAAGGGTCTGCCTCATGCTCCCGCATTGATCAAAA
GAACCAACCGGCGGATTCCCGAGAGAACTTCCCATCGAGTCGCGGGATCC
