>Addgene plasmid #42774 | TAL3311 | addgene partial sequence | sequence record 61096 | JDS-TALEN-F 5'-TAGGGGTCGGTAAACAGTGG-3'
CTGACTGTGGCGGGTGAGCTTAGGGGGCCTCCGCTCCAGCTCGACACCGGGCAGCTGCTGAAGATCGCGA
AGAGAGGGGGAGTAACAGCGGTAGAGGCAGTGCACGCCTGGCGCAATGCGCTCACCGGGGCCCCCTTGAA
CCTGACCCCAGACCAGGTAGTCGCAATCGCGAACAATAATGGGGGAAAGCAAGCCCTGGAAACCGTGCAA
AGGTTGTTGCCGGTCCTTTGTCAAGACCACGGCCTTACACCGGAGCAAGTCGTGGCCATTGCAAGCAACA
TCGGTGGCAAACAGGCTCTTGAGACGGTTCAGAGACTTCTCCCAGTTCTCTGTCAAGCCCACGGGCTGAC
TCCCGATCAAGTTGTAGCGATTGCGTCGAACATTGGAGGGAAACAAGCATTGGAGACTGTCCAACGGCTC
CTTCCCGTGTTGTGTCAAGCCCACGGTTTGACGCCTGCACAAGTGGTCGCCATCGCCAACAACAACGGCG
GTAAGCAGGCGCTGGAAACAGTACAGCGCCTGCTGCCTGTACTGTGCCAGGATCATGGACTGACCCCAGA
CCAGGTAGTCGCAATCGCGAACAATAATGGGGGAAAGCAAGCCCTGGAAACCGTGCAAAGGTTGTTGCCG
GTCCTTTGTCAAGACCACGGCCTTACACCGGAGCAAGTCGTGGCCATTGCAAGCAACATCGGTGGCAAAC
AGGCTCTTGAGACGGTTCAGAGACTTCTCCCAGTTCTCTGTCAAGCCCACGGGCTGACTCCCGATCAAGT
TGTAGCGATTGCGTCCAACGGTGGAGGGAAACAAGCATTGGAGACTGTCCAACGGCTCCTTCCCGTGTTG
TGTCAAGCCCACGGTTTGACGCCTGCACAAGTGGTCGCCATCGCCAACAACAACGGCGGTAAGCAGGCGC
TGGAAACAGTACAGCGCCTGCTGCCTGTACTG
